>Addgene plasmid #89090 | pCMV-FLAG-MAGE-2-429 | addgene partial sequence | sequence record 175322 | Addgene Partial NGS Result
TCGATAGATCTGATATCGGTACCAGTCGACTCTAGAGGATCCCGGGTGGCATCCCTGTGACCCCTCCCCA
GTGCCTCTCCTGGCCCTGGAAGTTGCCACTCCAGTGCCCACCAGCCTTGTCCTAATAAAATTAAGTTGCA
TCATTTTGTCTGACTAGGTGTCCTTCTATAATATTATGGGGTGGAGGGGGGTGGTATGGAGCAAGGGGCA
AGTTGGGAAGACAACCTGTAGGGCCTGCGGGGTCTATTGGGAACCAAGCTGGAGTGCAGTGGCACAATCT
TGGCTCACTGCAATCTCCGCCTCCTGGGTTCAAGCGATTCTCCTGCCTCAGCCTCCCGAGTTGTTGGGAT
TCCAGGCATGCATGACCAGGCTCAGCTAATTTTTGTTTTTTTGGTAGAGACGGGGTTTCACCATATTGGC
CAGGCTGGTCTCCAACTCCTAATCTCAGGTGATCTACCCACCTTGGCCTCCCAAATTGCTGGGATTACAG
GCGTGAACCACTGCTCCCTTCCCTGTCCTTCTGATTTTAAAATAACTATACCAGCAGGAGGACGTCCAGA
CACAGCATAGGCTACCTGGCCATGCCCAACCGGTGGGACATTTGAGTTGCTTGCTTGGCACTGTCCTCTC
ATGCGTTGGGTCCACTCAGTAGATGCCTGTTGAATTGGGTACGCGGCCAGCTTGGCTGTGGAATGTGTGT
CAGTTAGGGTGTGGAAAGTCCCCAGGCTCCCCAGCAGGCAGAAGTATGCAAAGCATGCATCTCAATTAGT
CAGCAACCAGGTGTGGAAAGTCCCCAGGCTCCCCAGCAGGCAGAAGTATGCAAAGCATGCATCTCAATTA
GTCAGCAACCATAGTCCCGCCCCTAACTCCGCCCATCCCGCCCCTAACTCCGCCCAGTTCCGCCCATTCT
CCGCCCCATGGCTGACTAATTTTTTTTATTTATGCAGAGGCCGAGGCCGCCTCGGCCTCTGAGCTATTCC
AGAAGTAGTGAGGAGGCTTTTTTGGAGGCCTAGGCTTTTGCAAAAAGCTCCTCGAGGAACTGAAAAACCA
GAAAGTTAATTCCCTATAGTGAGTCGTATTAAATTCGTAATCATGTCATAGCTGTTTCCTGTGTGAAATT
GTTATCCGCTCACAATTCCACACAACATACGAGCCGGAAGCATAAAGTGTAAAGCCTGGGGTGCCTAATG
AGTGAGCTAACTCACATTAATTGCGTTGCGCTCACTGCCCGCTTTCCAGTCGGGAAACCTGTCGTGCCAG
CTGCATTAATGAATCGGCCAACGCGCGGGGAGAGGCGGTTTGCGTATTGGGCGCTCTTCCGCTTCCTCGC
TCACTGACTCGCTGCGCTCGGTCGTTCGGCTGCGGCGAGCGGTATCAGCTCACTCAAAGGCGGTAATACG
GTTATCCACAGAATCAGGGGATAACGCAGGAAAGAACATGTGAGCAAAAGGCCAGCAAAAGGCCAGGAAC
CGTAAAAAGGCCGCGTTGCTGGCGTTTTTCCATAGGCTCCGCCCCCCTGACGAGCATCACAAAAATCGAC
GCTCAAGTCAGAGGTGGCGAAACCCGACAGGACTATAAAGATACCAGGCGTTTCCCCCTGGAAGCTCCCT
CGTGCGCTCTCCTGTTCCGACCCTGCCGCTTACCGGATACCTGTCCGCCTTTCTCCCTTCGGGAAGCGTG
GCGCTTTCTCATAGCTCACGCTGTAGGTATCTCAGTTCGGTGTAGGTCGTTCGCTCCAAGCTGGGCTGTG
TGCACGAACCCCCCGTTCAGCCCGACCGCTGCGCCTTATCCGGTAACTATCGTCTTGAGTCCAACCCGGT
AAGACACGACTTATCGCCACTGGCAGCAGCCACTGGTAACAGGATTAGCAGAGCGAGGTATGTAGGCGGT
GCTACAGAGTTCTTGAAGTGGTGGCCTAACTACGGCTACACTAGAAGAACAGTATTTGGTATCTGCGCTC
TGCTGAAGCCAGTTACCTTCGGAAAAAGAGTTGGTAGCTCTTGATCCGGCAAACAAACCACCGCTGGTAG
CGGTGGTTTTTTTGTTTGCAAGCAGCAGATTACGCGCAGAAAAAAAGGATCTCAAGAAGATCCTTTGATC
TTTTCTACGGGGTCTGACGCTCAGTGGAACGAAAACTCACGTTAAGGGATTTTGGTCATGAGATTATCAA
AAAGGATCTTCACCTAGATCCTTTTAAATTAAAAATGAAGTTTTAAATCAATCTAAAGTATATATGAGTA
AACTTGGTCTGACAGTTACCAATGCTTAATCAGTGAGGCACCTATCTCAGCGATCTGTCTATTTCGTTCA
TCCATAGTTGCCTGACTCCCCGTCGTGTAGATAACTACGATACGGGAGGGCTTACCATCTGGCCCCAGTG
CTGCAATGATACCGCGAGACCCACGCTCACCGGCTCCAGATTTATCAGCAATAAACCAGCCAGCCGGAAG
GGCCGAGCGCAGAAGTGGTCCTGCAACTTTATCCGCCTCCATCCAGTCTATTAATTGTTGCCGGGAAGCT
AGAGTAAGTAGTTCGCCAGTTAATAGTTTGCGCAACGTTGTTGCCATTGCTACAGGCATCGTGGTGTCAC
GCTCGTCGTTTGGTATGGCTTCATTCAGCTCCGGTTCCCAACGATCAAGGCGAGTTACATGATCCCCCAT
GTTGTGCAAAAAAGCGGTTAGCTCCTTCGGTCCTCCGATCGTTGTCAGAAGTAAGTTGGCCGCAGTGTTA
TCACTCATGGTTATGGCAGCACTGCATAATTCTCTTACTGTCATGCCATCCGTAAGATGCTTTTCTGTGA
CTGGTGAGTACTCAACCAAGTCATTCTGAGAATAGTGTATGCGGCGACCGAGTTGCTCTTGCCCGGCGTC
AATACGGGATAATACCGCGCCACATAGCAGAACTTTAAAAGTGCTCATCATTGGAAAACGTTCTTCGGGG
CGAAAACTCTCAAGGATCTTACCGCTGTTGAGATCCAGTTCGATGTAACCCACTCGTGCACCCAACTGAT
CTTCAGCATCTTTTACTTTCACCAGCGTTTCTGGGTGAGCAAAAACAGGAAGGCAAAATGCCGCAAAAAA
GGGAATAAGGGCGACACGGAAATGTTGAATACTCATACTCTTCCTTTTTCAATATTATTGAAGCATTTAT
CAGGGTTATTGTCTCATGAGCGGATACATATTTGAATGTATTTAGAAAAATAAACAAATAGGGGTTCCGC
GCACATTTCCCCGAAAAGTGCCACCTG
[124 nt withheld, positions 3248-3371]
C
[91 nt withheld, positions 3373-3463]
A
[49 nt withheld, positions 3465-3513]
CCTTTGACGTTGGAGTCCACGTTCTTT
[37 nt withheld, positions 3541-3577]
ACCCTATCTCGGTCTATTCTTTTGATTTATAAGGGATTTTGCCGATTTCGGCCTATTGGTTAAAAAATGA
GCTGATTTAACAAAAATTTAACGCGAATTTTAACAAAATATTAACGCTTACAATTTCCATTCGCCATTCA
GGCTGCGCAACTGTTGGGAAGGGCGATCGGTGCGGGCCTCTTCGCTATTACGCCAGCTGGCGAAAGGGGG
ATGTGCTGCAAGGCGATTAAGTTGGGTAACGCCAGGGTTTTCCCAGTCACGACGTTGTAAAACGACGGCC
AGTGCCAAGCTGATCTATACATTGAATCAATATTGGCAATTAGCCATATTAGTCATTGGTTATATAGCAT
AAATCAATATTGGCTATTGGCCATTGCATACGTTGTATCTATATCATAATATGTACATTTATATTGGCTC
ATGTCCAATATGACCGCCATGTTGACATTGATTATTGACTAGTTATTAATAGTAATCAATTACGGGGTCA
TTAGTTCATAGCCCATATATGGAGTTCCGCGTTACATAACTTACGGTAAATGGCCCGCCTGGCTGACCGC
CCAACGACCCCCGCCCATTGACGTCAATAATGACGTATGTTCCCATAGTAACGCCAATAGGGACTTTCCA
TTGACGTCAATGGGTGGAGTATTTACGGTAAACTGCCCACTTGGCAGTACATCAAGTGTATCATATGCCA
AGTCCGCCCCCTATTGACGTCAATGACGGTAAATGGCCCGCCTGGCATTATGCCCAGTACATGACCTTAC
GGGACTTTCCTACTTGGCAGTACATCTACGTATTAGTCATCGCTATTACCATGGTGATGCGGTTTTGGCA
GTACACCAATGGGCGTGGATAGCGGTTTGACTCACGGGGATTTCCAAGTCTCCACCCCATTGACGTCAAT
GGGAGTTTGTTTTGGCACCAAAATCAACGGGACTTTCCAAAATGTCGTAATAACCCCGCCCCGTTGACGC
AAATGGGCGGTAGGCGTGTACGGTGGGAGGTCTATATAAGCAGAGCTCGTTTAGTGAACCGTCAGAATTG
ATCTACCATGGACTACAAAGACGATGACGACAAGCTTGCGGCCGACGAATTCGAGACTCAGTTCCGCAGA
GGGGGTCTGGGGTGCAGCCCTGCCAGCATCAAGAGGAAGAAGAAGAGGGAGGACTCAGGAGACTTTGGAC
TCCAGGTGAGCACTATGTTCTCAGAGGACGACTTCCAGTCAACAGAAAGAGCCCCATATGGTCCACAACT
ACAGTGGTCCCAGGATCTGCCAAGAGTCCAGGTTTTTAGAGAACAGGCCAACCTGGAGGACAGGAGTCCC
AGGAGAACCCAGAGGATCACTGGAGGAGAACAAGTGCTGTGGGGCCCCATCACCCAGATATTTCCCACAG
TTCGGCCTGCTGACCTAACCAGAGTCATCATGCCTCTTGAGCAAAGAAGTCAGCACTGCAAGCCTGAGGA
AGGCCTTCAGGCCCAAGAAGAAGACCTGGGCCTGGTGGGTGCACAGGCTCTCCAAGCTGAGGAGCAGGAG
GCTGCCTTCTTCTCCTCTACTCTGAATGTGGGCACTCTAGAGGAGTTGCCTGCTGCTGAGTCACCAAGTC
CTCCCCAGAGTCCTCAGGAAGAGTCCTTCTCTCCCACTGCCATGGATGCCATCTTTGGGAGCCTATCTGA
TGAGGGCTCTGGCAGCCAAGAAAAGGAGGGGCCAAGTACCTCGCCTGACCTGATAGACCCTGAGTCCTTT
TCCCAAGATATACTACATGACAAGATAATTGATTTGGTTCATTTATTGCTCCGCAAGTATCGAGTCAAGG
GGCTGATCACAAAGGCAGAAATGCTGGGGAGTGTCATCAAAAATTATGAGGACTACTTTCCTGAGATATT
TAGGGAAGCCTCTGTATGCATGCAACTGCTCTTTGGCATTGATGTGAAGGAAGTGGACCCCACTAGCCAC
TCCTATGTCCTTGTCACCTCCCTCAACCTCTCTTATGATGGCATACAGTGTAATGAGCAGAGCATGCCCA
AGTCTGGCCTCCTGATAATAGTCCTGGGTGTAATCTTCATGGAGGGGAACTGCATCCCTGAAGAGGTTAT
GTGGGAAGTCCTGAGCATTATGGGGGTGTATGCTGGAAGGGAGCACTTCCTCTTTGGGGAGCCCAAGAGG
CTCCTTACCCAAAATTGGGTGCAGGAAAAGTACCTGGTGTACCGGCAGGTGCCCGGCACTGATCCTGCAT
GCTATGAGTTCCTGTGGGGTCCAAGGGCCCACGCTGAGACCAGCAAGATGAAAGTTCTTGAGTACATAGC
CAATGCCAATGGGAGGGATCCCACTTCTTACCCATCCCTGTATGAAGATGCTTTGAGAGAGGAGGGAGAG
GGAGTCTGAGCATGAGATGCAACCAGGGCCAGCGGGCAGGGAAATGGGCCAATGCATGCTTCAGGGCCAC
ACCCAGCAGTTTCCCTGTCCTGTGTGAAATCAGGCCCATTCTTCCCTCTGTGTTTGATGAGAGAAGTCAG
TGTTCTCAGTAGTAGAAGGCACAGTGAATGGAAGGGAACACATTGTATACTGCCTTTAGGTTTCTCTTCC
ATCGGGTGACTTGGAGATTTCTTTTTGTTTCCCTTTGGTAATTTTCAAATATTGTTCCTGTAATAAAAGT
TTTAGTTAGCTTCAACATCTAAGTGTATGGATGATACTGACCACACATGTTGTTTTGCTTATCCATTTCA
AGTGCAAGTGTTTGCCATTTTGTAAAACATTTTGGGAAATCTTCCATCTTGCTGTGATTTGCAATAGGTA
TTTTCTTGGAGAATGTAAGAACTTAACAATAAAGCTGAACTGGTGTTGTGAAACAGAGAAATAAAAGGAG
AAGGTCATTA
