[The description below was written by a language model from this plasmid's Addgene catalogue record.]
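Description:
pCMV-FLAG-MAGE-2-429 is a mammalian expression plasmid built on the pCMV5-FLAG backbone and designed to produce full-length human MAGE-A11 (melanoma antigen gene protein 11, also known as MAGE-11 or CT1.11) carrying an N-terminal FLAG epitope. The name suggests that the coding region spans residues 2 to 429, consistent with the native initiator methionine being replaced by the start codon and FLAG sequence supplied by the backbone, although the record itself simply calls the insert full-length. The insert of roughly 1.8 kb was placed between EcoRI and ClaI sites by restriction cloning; whether those sites survive is not recorded. Transcription is driven by the CMV promoter, a strong constitutive viral promoter widely used for high-level transient expression in transfected mammalian cells. In bacteria the plasmid is maintained at high copy number and selected with ampicillin. No feature table is provided, so the origin of replication, the polyadenylation signal and any other backbone elements are not documented, and no mammalian selection marker is listed.

The FLAG tag allows the expressed protein to be detected by immunoblotting or immunostaining, or recovered by immunoprecipitation with anti-FLAG antibodies, without needing a MAGE-A11-specific reagent. The associated publication concerns MAGE-11 as a regulator of androgen receptor function through modulation of the receptor's interdomain interaction. The construct is therefore suited to co-expression and interaction studies with the androgen receptor, to transcriptional reporter assays in cultured cells, and to use as a full-length reference alongside truncated or mutated MAGE-A11 variants.
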