Addgene plasmid #89090: pCMV-FLAG-MAGE-2-429
Purpose: mammalian expression of full-length human MAGE-A11 with N-terminal FLAG tag
Depositing lab: Elizabeth Wilson. Depositing organization: University of North Carolina at Chapel Hill. Publication: Melanoma antigen gene protein MAGE-11 regulates androgen receptor function by modulating the interdomain interaction. Bai S, He B, Wilson EM. Mol Cell Biol. 2005 Feb;25(4):1238-57. 10.1128/MCB.25.4.1238-1257.2005 PubMed 15684378.
Backbone
  Vector backbone: pCMV5-FLAG
  Vector type: Mammalian Expression
Growth in bacteria
  Bacterial resistance: Ampicillin, 100 μg/mL
  Growth temperature: 37°C
  Growth strain: DH5alpha
  Copy number: High Copy
Gene/Insert
  Gene/Insert name: MAGE-A11
  Species: H. sapiens (human)
  Insert size (bp): 1800
  Entrez Gene: MAGEA11 (a.k.a. CT1.11, MAGE-11, MAGE11, MAGEA-11)
  Promoter: CMV
  Tag / fusion protein: FLAG (N terminal on backbone)
  Cloning method: Restriction Enzyme; 5′ cloning site EcoRI (unknown if destroyed); 3′ cloning site ClaI (unknown if destroyed)
  Sequencing primers: 5′ CMV-F
Terms and licenses: Academic/Nonprofit Terms; Industry Terms: Not Available to Industry
How to cite: pCMV-FLAG-MAGE-2-429 was a gift from Elizabeth Wilson (Addgene plasmid # 89090 ; http://n2t.net/addgene:89090 ; RRID:Addgene_89090)
